>Addgene plasmid #183139 | promoter-less mRFP1_Violet | addgene full sequence | sequence record 370840 | Addgene NGS Result
TACTAGTAGCGGCCGCTGCAGTCCGGCAAAAAAGGGCAAGGTGTCACCACCCTGCCCTTTTTCTTTAAAA
CCGAAAAGATTACTTCGCGTTATGCAGGCTTCCTCGCTCACTGACTCGCTGCGCTCGGTCGTTCGGCTGC
GGCGAGCGGTATCAGCTCACTCAAAGGCGGTAATACGGTTATCCACAGAATCAGGGGATAACGCAGGAAA
GAACATGTGAGCAAAAGGCCAGCAAAAGGCCAGGAACCGTAAAAAGGCCGCGTTGCTGGCGTTTTTCCAC
AGGCTCCGCCCCCCTGACGAGCATCACAAAAATCGACGCTCAAGTCAGAGGTGGCGAAACCCGACAGGAC
TATAAAGATACCAGGCGTTTCCCCCTGGAAGCTCCCTCGTGCGCTCTCCTGTTCCGACCCTGCCGCTTAC
CGGATACCTGTCCGCCTTTCTCCCTTCGGGAAGCGTGGCGCTTTCTCATAGCTCACGCTGTAGGTATCTC
AGTTCGGTGTAGGTCGTTCGCTCCAAGCTGGGCTGTGTGCACGAACCCCCCGTTCAGCCCGACCGCTGCG
CCTTATCCGGTAACTATCGTCTTGAGTCCAACCCGGTAAGACACGACTTATCGCCACTGGCAGCAGCCAC
TGGTAACAGGATTAGCAGAGCGAGGTATGTAGGCGGTGCTACAGAGTTCTTGAAGTGGTGGCCTAACTAC
GGCTACACTAGAAGAACAGTATTTGGTATCTGCGCTCTGCTGAAGCCAGTTACCTTCGGAAAAAGAGTTG
GTAGCTCTTGATCCGGCAAACAAACCACCGCTGGTAGCGGTGGTTTTTTTGTTTGCAAGCAGCAGATTAC
GCGCAGAAAAAAAGGATCTCAAGAAGATCCTTTGATCTTTTCTACGGGGTCTGACGCTCAGTGGAACGAA
AACTCACGTTAAGGGATTTTGGTCATGAGATTATCAAAAAGGATCTTCACCTAGATCCTTTTAAATTAAA
AATGAAGTTTTAAATCAATCTAAAGTATATATGAGTAAACTTGGTCTGACAGCTCGAGGCTTGGATTCTC
ACCAATAAAAAACGCCCGGCGGCAACCGAGCGTTCTGAACAAATCCAGATGGAGTTCTGAGGTCATTACT
GGATCTATCAACAGGAGTCCAAGCGAGCTCGATATCAAATTACGCCCCGCCCTGCCACTCATCGCAGTAC
TGTTGTAATTCATTAAGCATTCTGCCGACATGGAAGCCATCACAAACGGCATGATGAACCTGAATCGCCA
GCGGCATCAGCACCTTGTCGCCTTGCGTATAATATTTGCCCATGGTGAAAACGGGGGCGAAGAAGTTGTC
CATATTGGCCACGTTTAAATCAAAACTGGTGAAACTCACCCAGGGATTGGCTGAGACGAAAAACATATTC
TCAATAAACCCTTTAGGGAAATAGGCCAGGTTTTCACCGTAACACGCCACATCTTGCGAATATATGTGTA
GAAACTGCCGGAAATCGTCGTGGTATTCACTCCAGAGCGATGAAAACGTTTCAGTTTGCTCATGGAAAAC
GGTGTAACAAGGGTGAACACTATCCCATATCACCAGCTCACCGTCTTTCATTGCCATACGAAATTCCGGA
TGAGCATTCATCAGGCGGGCAAGAATGTGAATAAAGGCCGGATAAAACTTGTGCTTATTTTTCTTTACGG
TCTTTAAAAAGGCCGTAATATCCAGCTGAACGGTCTGGTTATAGGTACATTGAGCAACTGACTGAAATGC
CTCAAAATGTTCTTTACGATGCCATTGGGATATATCAACGGTGGTATATCCAGTGATTTTTTTCTCCATT
TTAGCTTCCTTAGCTCCTGAAAATCTCGATAACTCAAAAAATACGCCCGGTAGTGATCTTATTTCATTAT
GGTGAAAGTTGGAACCTCTTACGTGCCCGATCAACTCGAGTGCCACCTGACGTCTAAGAAACCATTATTA
TCATGACATTAACCTATAAAAATAGGCGTATCACGAGGCAGAATTTCAGATAAAAAAAATCCTTAGCTTT
CGCTAAGGATGATTTCTGGAATTCGCGGCCGCTTCTAGAGAAAGAGGAGAAATACTAGATGGCTTCCTCC
GAAGACGTTATCAAAGAGTTCATGCGTTTCAAAGTTCGTATGGAAGGTTCCGTTAACGGTCACGAGTTCG
AAATCGAAGGTGAAGGTGAAGGTCGTCCGTACGAAGGTACCCAGACCGCTAAACTGAAAGTTACCAAAGG
TGGTCCGCTGCCGTTCGCTTGGGACATCCTGTCCCCGCAGTGTATGTACGGTTCCAAAGCTTACGTTAAA
CACCCGGCTGACATCCCGGACTACCTGAAACTGTCCTTCCCGGAAGGTTTCAAATGGGAACGTGTTATGA
ACTTCGAAGACGGTGGTGTTGTTACCGTTACCCAGGACTCCTCCCTGCAAGACGGTGAGTTCATCTACAA
AGTTAAACTGCGTGGTACCAACTTCCCGTCCGACGGTCCGGTTATGCAGAAAAAAACCATGGGTTGGGAA
GCTTCCACCGAACGTATGTACCCGGAAGACGGTGCTCTGAAAGGTGAAATCAAAATGCGTCTGAAACTGA
AAGACGGTGGTCACTACGACGCTGAAGTTAAAACCACCTACATGGCTAAAAAACCGGTTCAGCTGCCGGG
TGCTTACAAAACCGACATCAAACTGGACATCACCTCCCACAACGAAGACTACACCATCGTTGAACAGTAC
GAACGTGCTGAAGGTCGTCACTCCACCGGTGCTTAATAACGCTGATAGTGCTAGTGTAGATCGC
Features (pLannotate 1.2.2; 9 found; start..end, strand, type, name):
      1..21      +  misc_feature   BioBrick suffix: universal suffix for all parts
     22..79      +  terminator     his operon terminator: This putative transcriptin terminator from the E. coli his operon has a 2-bp deletion introduced during synthesis. Its efficiency has not been determined.
    274..862     -  rep_origin     ori: high-copy-number ColE1/pMB1/pBR322/pUC origin of replication
   1045..1139    -  terminator     lambda t0 terminator: transcription terminator from phage lambda
   1163..1819    -  CDS            cat: CAT_ECOLX - Experimental evidence at protein level: Swiss-Prot protein existence level 1. This enzyme is an effector of chloramphenicol resistance in bacteria. From Escherichia coli. This protein is used as a marker in many commonly used cloning vectors, such as pACYC184.
   1820..1917    -  promoter       cat promoter: promoter of the E. coli cat gene encoding chloramphenicol acetyltransferase
   2003..2046    -  terminator     bacterial terminator: putative bacterial transcription terminator
   2049..2070    +  misc_feature   BioBrick prefix: BioBrick prefix for parts that do not start with "ATG"
   2089..2763    +  CDS            mRFP1.1: mRFP1.1 is a basic (constitutively fluorescent) red fluorescent protein published in 2004, derived from Discosoma sp..
