[The description below was written by a language model from this plasmid's Addgene catalogue record and pLannotate feature annotations shown in this document.]
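Description:
Promoter-less mRFP1_Violet is a small (about 2.8 kb) synthetic-biology plasmid built on the iGEM Registry BioBrick vector pSB1C3. It replicates in E. coli from a high-copy ColE1/pUC-type origin and is selected with chloramphenicol through a cat (chloramphenicol acetyltransferase) gene driven by its native cat promoter and followed by the phage lambda t0 terminator. The cloning region is insulated by transcription terminators on both sides: a putative bacterial terminator upstream of the BioBrick prefix and a his operon terminator just after the BioBrick suffix. These limit read-through from the backbone into the insert and vice versa.

The insert, listed as 767 bp, consists of a ribosome binding site followed by the coding sequence for mRFP1E_Violet, a synthetic variant in the mRFP1 family. The automated annotation recognises the open reading frame as mRFP1.1, a monomeric red fluorescent protein derived from Discosoma sp.; the specific substitutions that define the Violet variant are not given in the record. The catalogue states that BioBrick sites were removed, which presumably refers to internal restriction sites, since the annotated sequence still shows both prefix and suffix flanking the part, and the record does not say whether the cloning sites remain intact.

No promoter is annotated upstream of the RBS, consistent with the construct's name, so the protein should not be appreciably expressed as supplied. It therefore works as a modular reporter part that can be placed behind a promoter of choice, for example to test promoter activity or assemble expression devices. It comes from work on engineering a red fluorescent protein to overcome the limitations of chromoproteins.
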