Addgene plasmid #183139: promoter-less mRFP1_Violet
Purpose: BioBrick pSB1C3 plasmid encoding a promoter-less version of mRFP1_Violet
Depositing lab: Anthony Forster. Depositing organization: Uppsala University. Publication: Overcoming chromoprotein limitations by engineering a red fluorescent protein. Bao L, Menon PNK, Liljeruhm J, Forster AC. Anal Biochem. 2020 Sep 3:113936. doi: 10.1016/j.ab.2020.113936. PubMed 32891596.
Backbone
  Vector backbone: BioBrick pSB1C3 vector
  Backbone manufacturer: iGEM Registry
  Modifications to backbone: BioBrick sites removed
  Vector type: Synthetic Biology
Growth in bacteria
  Bacterial resistance: Chloramphenicol, 25 μg/mL
  Growth temperature: 37°C
  Growth strain: DH5alpha
  Copy number: High Copy
Gene/Insert
  Gene/Insert name: RBS, mRFP1E_Violet
  Species: Synthetic
  Insert size (bp): 767
  Mutation: BioBrick sites removed
  Cloning method: Restriction Enzyme; 5′ cloning site BioBrick prefix (unknown if destroyed); 3′ cloning site BioBrick suffix (unknown if destroyed)
  Sequencing primers: 5′ tgccacctgacgtctaagaa; 3′ attaccgcctttgagtgagc
Terms and licenses: Academic/Nonprofit Terms; Industry Terms: Not Available to Industry
How to cite: promoter-less mRFP1_Violet was a gift from Anthony Forster (Addgene plasmid # 183139 ; http://n2t.net/addgene:183139 ; RRID:Addgene_183139)
