>Addgene plasmid #183139 | promoter-less mRFP1_Violet | depositor partial sequence | sequence record 355013 | pSB1C3-B0034-mRFP1_Violet
GAATTCGCGGCCGCTTCTAGAGAAAGAGGAGAAATACTAGATGGCTTCCTCCGAAGACGTTATCAAAGAG
TTCATGCGTTTCAAAGTTCGTATGGAAGGTTCCGTTAACGGTCACGAGTTCGAAATCGAAGGTGAAGGTG
AAGGTCGTCCGTACGAAGGTACCCAGACCGCTAAACTGAAAGTTACCAAAGGTGGTCCGCTGCCGTTCGC
TTGGGACATCCTGTCCCCGCAGTGTATGTACGGTTCCAAAGCTTACGTTAAACACCCGGCTGACATCCCG
GACTACCTGAAACTGTCCTTCCCGGAAGGTTTCAAATGGGAACGTGTTATGAACTTCGAAGACGGTGGTG
TTGTTACCGTTACCCAGGACTCCTCCCTGCAAGACGGTGAGTTCATCTACAAAGTTAAACTGCGTGGTAC
CAACTTCCCGTCCGACGGTCCGGTTATGCAGAAAAAAACCATGGGTTGGGAAGCTTCCACCGAACGTATG
TACCCGGAAGACGGTGCTCTGAAAGGTGAAATCAAAATGCGTCTGAAACTGAAAGACGGTGGTCACTACG
ACGCTGAAGTTAAAACCACCTACATGGCTAAAAAACCGGTTCAGCTGCCGGGTGCTTACAAAACCGACAT
CAAACTGGACATCACCTCCCACAACGAAGACTACACCATCGTTGAACAGTACGAACGTGCTGAAGGTCGT
CACTCCACCGGTGCTTAATAACGCTGATAGTGCTAGTGTAGATCGCTACTAGTAGCGGCCGCTGCAG
